Addgene plasmid #25217: USP08 (2GWF)
Purpose: Bacterial expression for structure determination; may not be full ORF
Depositing lab: Cheryl Arrowsmith. Depositing organization: University of Toronto.
Backbone
  Vector backbone: pET28a-LIC
  Backbone manufacturer: SGC
  Backbone size w/o insert (bp): 7328
  Vector type: Bacterial Expression
Growth in bacteria
  Bacterial resistance: Kanamycin, 50 μg/mL
  Growth temperature: 37°C
  Growth strain: DH5alpha
  Copy number: Low Copy
Gene/Insert
  Gene/Insert name: usp08.hs.0001-0142 (alt names: PDB: 2GWF; USP8)
  Species: H. sapiens (human)
  Insert size (bp): 426
  Mutation: rhodanese domain, residues 181-318
  Entrez Gene: USP8 (a.k.a. HumORF8, PITA4, SPG59, UBPY)
  Tag / fusion protein: His (N terminal on insert)
  Cloning method: Restriction Enzyme
  Sequencing primers: 5′ T7; 3′ T7-term
Terms and licenses: Academic/Nonprofit Terms; Industry Terms: Not Available to Industry
Depositor comments: PDB: 2GWF. http://www.thesgc.org/structures/2GWF/
How to cite: USP08 (2GWF) was a gift from Cheryl Arrowsmith (Addgene plasmid # 25217 ; http://n2t.net/addgene:25217 ; RRID:Addgene_25217)
