[The description below was written by a language model from this plasmid's Addgene catalogue record.]
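Description:
USP08 (2GWF) is a bacterial expression plasmid built on the pET28a-LIC backbone, a ligation-independent-cloning derivative of pET28a used in structural genomics work. It carries a fragment of human USP8 (also known as UBPY), a ubiquitin-specific protease, and was made to produce recombinant protein in E. coli for structure determination. The plasmid is selected with kanamycin and is recorded as low copy. The listed T7 and T7-terminator sequencing primers fit the usual pET arrangement, in which the insert sits between a T7 promoter and T7 terminator and is expressed in a host supplying T7 RNA polymerase. No feature table is provided, however, so the promoter, origin of replication and other backbone elements are not explicitly documented here.

The insert is 426 bp and is fused to an N-terminal His tag, which allows purification of the product by immobilised metal affinity chromatography. The record is internally inconsistent about which part of USP8 is encoded. The insert name indicates residues 1–142, which matches the 426 bp insert size, whereas the mutation field describes the rhodanese domain, residues 181–318. The record gives no basis for choosing between these boundaries, so they should be confirmed by sequencing or against the associated PDB entry, 2GWF. In either case the construct encodes only a domain-sized portion of USP8 and not the full open reading frame, as the purpose statement cautions. Its typical use is overexpression and purification of this USP8 fragment for crystallography or related biophysical and biochemical studies.
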