>Addgene plasmid #25217 | USP08 (2GWF) | depositor partial sequence | sequence record 11691 | Author sequence
ATGCCTGCTGTGGCTTCAGTTCCTAAAGAACTCTACCTCAGTTCTTCACTAAAAGACCTTAATAAGAAGA
CAGAAGTTAAACCAGAGAAAATAAGCACTAAGAGTTATGTGCACAGTGCCCTGAAGATCTTTAAGACAGC
AGAAGAATGCAGATTAGATCGTGATGAGGAAAGGGCCTATGTACTATATATGAAATACGTGACTGTTTAT
AATCTTATCAAAAAAAGACCTGATTTCAAGCAACAGCAGGATTATTTCCATTCAATACTTGGACCTGGAA
ACATCAAAAAAGCTGTCGAAGAAGCTGAAAGACTCTCTGAAAGCCTTAAATTAAGATATGAAGAAGCTGA
AGTCCGGAAAAAACTTGAGGAAAAAGACAGGCAGGAGGAAGCACAGCGGCTACAACAAAAAAGGCAGGAA
ACAGGA
