>Addgene plasmid #25217 | USP08 (2GWF) | addgene partial sequence | sequence record 42034 | T7 5'-TAATACGACTCACTATAGGG-3'
ATTCCTCTGAATATTTTGTTTACTTTAAGAAGGAGATATACCATGGGCAGCAGCCATCATCATCATCATC
ACAGCAGCGGCCTGGTTCCGCGTGGTAGT
[405 nt withheld, positions 100-504]
AAGGTCACTTGATGACGAAGCTTGCGGCCGCACTCGAGCACCACCACCACCACCACTGAGATCCGGCTGC
TAACAAAGCCCGAAAGGAAGCTGAGTTGGCTGCTGCCACCGCTGAGCAATAACTAGCATAACCCCTTGGG
GCCTCTAAACGGGTCTTGAGGGGTTTTTTGCTGAAAGGAGGAACTATATCCGGATTGGCGAATGGGACGC
GCCCTGTA
